Addgene plasmid #230958: pKDcas9 46 cerulean
Purpose: aTc inducible knockdown of mcaS and FlhDC
Depositing lab: Andrew Griffiths. Depositing organization: Ecole Superieure de Physique et de Chimie Industrielles de Paris (ESPCI). Publication: Global regulators enable bacterial adaptation to a phenotypic trade-off. Deyell M, Opuu V, Griffiths AD, Tans SJ, Nghe P. iScience. 2024 Dec 9;28(1):111521. doi: 10.1016/j.isci.2024.111521. eCollection 2025 Jan 17. PubMed 39811663.
Backbone
  Vector backbone: pdCas9
  Vector type: CRISPR
Growth in bacteria
  Bacterial resistance: Kanamycin, 50 μg/mL
  Growth temperature: 37°C
  Growth strain: DH5alpha
  Copy number: High Copy
Gene/Insert
  Gene/Insert name: dCas9
  gRNA/shRNA sequence: see annotated Genbank file
  Species: Other
  Mutation: additional tetO
  Cloning method: Golden Gate
Terms and licenses: Academic/Nonprofit Terms; Industry Terms: Not Available to Industry
How to cite: pKDcas9 46 cerulean was a gift from Andrew Griffiths (Addgene plasmid # 230958 ; http://n2t.net/addgene:230958 ; RRID:Addgene_230958)
