[The description below was written by a language model from this plasmid's Addgene catalogue record and pLannotate feature annotations shown in this document.]
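Description:
pKDcas9 46 cerulean is a bacterial CRISPR interference plasmid built on the pdCas9 backbone, designed for anhydrotetracycline (aTc)-inducible knockdown of mcaS and flhDC. It is maintained in E. coli under kanamycin selection through a Tn5-derived neo (nptII) gene. The catalogue lists it as high copy, but the annotated sequence (about 8.6 kb) carries a p15A origin, which is generally regarded as medium copy and compatible with ColE1-type plasmids. A short RSF origin fragment is also annotated.

The main payload is the catalytically dead Streptococcus pyogenes Cas9 (D10A/H840A), which binds DNA under RNA guidance without cutting and so blocks transcription at the target. dCas9 is transcribed from the divergent tetR/tetA promoter region, with TetR encoded on the opposite strand. TetR represses the promoter until aTc relieves it. The record notes an additional tetO as the modification, consistent with a short tet operator fragment annotated between the promoter and the dCas9 coding sequence, presumably to tighten repression in the uninduced state. dCas9 is followed by rrnB T1 and T7Te terminators.

Guides are supplied in the native two-RNA format: a crRNA leader followed by three direct repeats, which frame two spacer positions matching the two stated targets, plus a separate tracrRNA. The spacer identities are not given in the feature table. A separate cassette expresses the cyan fluorescent protein mCerulean from the strong constitutive J23119 promoter, probably as a fluorescent label for cells carrying this plasmid. The associated work concerns bacterial adaptation to a phenotypic trade-off, in which tunable repression of these regulators would be useful.
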