Features (pLannotate 1.2.2; 20 found; start..end, strand, type, name):
      1..546     +  rep_origin     p15A ori: Plasmids containing the medium-copy-number p15A origin of replication can be propagated in E. coli cells that contain a second plasmid with the ColE1 origin.
    634..689     +  rep_origin     RSF ori (fragment): Plasmids containing the RSF 1030 origin of replication can be propagated in E. coli cells that contain additional plasmids with compatible origins.
    708..735     -  terminator     T7Te terminator: phage T7 early transcription terminator
    751..822     -  terminator     rrnB T1 terminator: transcription terminator T1 from the E. coli rrnB gene
    848..4952    -  CDS            dCas9 (fragment): catalytically dead mutant of the Cas9 endonuclease from the Streptococcus pyogenes Type II CRISPR/Cas system RNA-guided DNA-binding protein that lacks endonuclease activity due to the D10A mutation in the RuvC catalytic domain and the H840A mutation in the HNH catalytic domain
   4985..5008    -  protein_bind   tetracycline response element (fragment): contains seven copies of the tetracycline operator tetO tetracycline repressor TetR
   5015..5069    -  promoter       tetR/tetA promoters: tetR; overlapping promoters for bacterial tetR and tetA
   5088..5711    +  CDS            TetR: tetracycline repressor TetR; tetR from transposon Tn10; TetR binds to the tetracycline operator tetO to inhibit transcription. This inhibition can be relieved by adding tetracycline or doxycycline.
   5727..5858    +  misc_feature   crRNA leader: crRNA leader sequence for the Streptococcus pyogenes CRISPR/Cas system
   5859..5894    +  repeat_region  DR: direct repeat for the Streptococcus pyogenes CRISPR/Cas system
   5925..5960    +  repeat_region  DR: direct repeat for the Streptococcus pyogenes CRISPR/Cas system
   5991..6026    +  repeat_region  DR: direct repeat for the Streptococcus pyogenes CRISPR/Cas system
   6147..6225    +  misc_RNA       tracrRNA: trans-activating CRISPR RNA for the Streptococcus pyogenes CRISPR/Cas9 system
   6416..6535    +  CDS            tnpA (fragment): TN5P_ECOLX - Also known as tnp. Experimental evidence at protein level: Swiss-Prot protein existence level 1. Mediates transposition of transposon Tn5 by a 'cut and paste' mechanism. First, the monomeric transposase binds the 19 bp inverted DNA repeats flanking the transposon. Then, dimerization of the DNA- bound transposase creates a synaptic DNA complex. After nicking of the first DNA strand, excision of the transposon proceeds through a series of intermediates. The transposase then mediates the insertion of the transposon at a new site by strand transfer. The activity of the wild- type tran
   6567..7358    +  CDS            neo: KKA2_KLEPN - Also known as kan, nptII. Experimental evidence at protein level: Swiss-Prot protein existence level 1. Resistance to kanamycin, neomycin, paromomycin, ribostamycin, butirosin and gentamicin B. From Klebsiella pneumoniae.
   7380..7474    +  terminator     lambda t0 terminator: transcription terminator from phage lambda
   7567..7594    -  terminator     T7Te terminator: phage T7 early transcription terminator
   7689..8405    -  CDS            mCerulean: mCerulean is a basic (constitutively fluorescent) cyan fluorescent protein published in 2005, derived from Aequorea victoria. It is reported to be a very rapidly-maturing monomer.
   8427..8461    -  promoter       J23119(SpeI) promoter: bacterial promoter (Registry of Standard Biological Parts BBa J23119) modified to end with an SpeI site
   8479..8495    +  terminator     bacterial terminator (fragment): putative bacterial transcription terminator
>Addgene plasmid #230958 | pKDcas9 46 cerulean | addgene full sequence | sequence record 459938 | Addgene NGS Result
TTGAGATCGTTTTGGTCTGCGCGTAATCTCTTGCTCTGAAAACGAAAAAACCGCCTTGCAGGGCGGTTTT
TCGAAGGTTCTCTGAGCTACCAACTCTTTGAACCGAGGTAACTGGCTTGGAGGAGCGCAGTCACCAAAAC
TTGTCCTTTCAGTTTAGCCTTAACCGGCGCATGACTTCAAGACTAACTCCTCTAAATCAATTACCAGTGG
CTGCTGCCAGTGGTGCTTTTGCATGTCTTTCCGGGTTGGACTCAAGACGATAGTTACCGGATAAGGCGCA
GCGGTCGGACTGAACGGGGGGTTCGTGCATACAGTCCAGCTTGGAGCGAACTGCCTACCCGGAACTGAGT
GTCAGGCGTGGAATGAGACAAACGCGGCCATAACAGCGGAATGACACCGGTAAACCGAAAGGCAGGAACA
GGAGAGCGCACGAGGGAGCCGCCAGGGGGAAACGCCTGGTATCTTTATAGTCCTGTCGGGTTTCGCCACC
ACTGATTTGAGCGTCAGATTTCGTGATGCTTGTCAGGGGGGCGGAGCCTATGGAAAAACGGCTTTGCCGC
GGCCCTCTCACTTCCCTGTTAAGTATCTTCCTGGCATCTTCCAGGAAATCTCCGCCCCGTTCGTAAGCCA
TTTCCGCTCGCCGCAGTCGAACGACCGAGCGTAGCGAGTCAGTGAGCGAGGAAGCGGAATATATCCCTAG
GTATAAACGCAGAAAGGCCCACCCGAAGGTGAGCCAGTGTGACTCTAGTAGAGAGCGTTCACCGACAAAC
AACAGATAAAACGAAAGGCCCAGTCTTTCGACTGAGCCTTTCGTTTTATTTGATGCCTGGAGATCCTTAC
TCGAGTTAGTCACCTCCTAGCTGACTCAAATCAATGCGTGTTTCATAAAGACCAGTGATGGATTGATGGA
TAAGAGTGGCATCTAAAACTTCTTTTGTAGACGTATATCGTTTACGATCAATTGTTGTATCAAAATATTT
AAAAGCAGCGGGAGCTCCAAGATTCGTCAACGTAAATAAATGAATAATATTTTCTGCTTGTTCACGTATT
GGTTTGTCTCTATGTTTGTTATATGCACTAAGAACTTTATCTAAATTGGCATCTGCTAAAATAACACGCT
TAGAAAATTCACTGATTTGCTCAATAATCTCATCTAAATAATGCTTATGCTGCTCCACAAACAATTGTTT
TTGTTCGTTATCTTCTGGACTACCCTTCAACTTTTCATAATGACTAGCTAAATATAAAAAATTCACATAT
TTGCTTGGCAGAGCCAGCTCATTTCCTTTTTGTAATTCTCCGGCACTAGCCAGCATCCGTTTACGACCGT
TTTCTAACTCAAAAAGACTATATTTAGGTAGTTTAATGATTAAGTCTTTTTTAACTTCCTTATATCCTTT
AGCTTCTAAAAAGTCAATCGGATTTTTTTCAAAGGAACTTCTTTCCATAATTGTGATCCCTAGTAACTCT
TTAACGGATTTTAACTTCTTCGATTTCCCTTTTTCCACCTTAGCAACCACTAGGACTGAATAAGCTACCG
TTGGACTATCAAAACCACCATATTTTTTTGGATCCCAGTCTTTTTTACGAGCAATAAGCTTGTCCGAATT
TCTTTTTGGTAAAATTGACTCCTTGGAGAATCCGCCTGTCTGTACTTCTGTTTTCTTGACAATATTGACT
TGGGGCATGGACAATACTTTGCGCACTGTGGCAAAATCTCGCCCTTTATCCCAGACAATTTCTCCAGTTT
CCCCATTAGTTTCGATTAGAGGGCGTTTGCGAATCTCTCCATTTGCAAGTGTAATTTCTGTTTTGAAGAA
GTTCATGATATTAGAGTAAAAGAAATATTTTGCGGTTGCTTTGCCTATTTCTTGCTCAGACTTAGCAATC
ATTTTACGAACATCATAAACTTTATAATCACCATAGACAAACTCCGATTCAAGTTTTGGATATTTCTTAA
TCAAAGCAGTTCCAACGACGGCATTTAGATACGCATCATGGGCATGATGGTAATTGTTAATCTCACGTAC
TTTATAGAATTGGAAATCTTTTCGGAAGTCAGAAACTAATTTAGATTTTAAGGTAATCACTTTAACCTCT
CGAATAAGTTTATCATTTTCATCGTATTTAGTATTCATGCGACTATCCAAAATTTGTGCCACATGCTTAG
TGATTTGGCGAGTTTCAACCAATTGGCGTTTGATAAAACCAGCTTTATCAAGTTCACTCAAACCTCCACG
TTCAGCTTTCGTTAAATTATCAAACTTACGTTGAGTGATTAACTTGGCGTTTAGAAGTTGTCTCCAATAG
TTTTTCATCTTTTTGACTACTTCTTCACTTGGAACGTTATCCGATTTACCACGATTTTTATCAGAACGCG
TTAAGACCTTATTGTCTATTGAATCGTCTTTAAGGAAACTTTGTGGAACAATGGCATCGACATCATAATC
ACTTAAACGATTAATATCTAATTCTTGGTCCACATACATGTCTCTTCCATTTTGGAGATAATAGAGATAG
AGCTTTTCATTTTGCAATTGAGTATTTTCAACAGGATGCTCTTTAAGAATCTGACTTCCTAATTCTTTGA
TACCTTCTTCGATTCGTTTCATACGCTCTCGCGAATTTTTCTGGCCCTTTTGAGTTGTCTGATTTTCACG
TGCCATTTCAATAACGATATTTTCTGGCTTATGCCGCCCCATTACTTTGACCAATTCATCAACAACTTTT
ACAGTCTGTAAAATACCTTTTTTAATAGCAGGGCTACCAGCTAAATTTGCAATATGTTCATGTAAACTAT
CGCCTTGTCCAGACACTTGTGCTTTTTGAATGTCTTCTTTAAATGTCAAACTATCATCATGGATCAGCTG
CATAAAATTGCGATTGGCAAAACCATCTGATTTCAAAAAATCTAATATTGTTTTGCCAGATTGCTTATCC
CTAATACCATTAATCAATTTTCGAGACAAACGTCCCCAACCAGTATAACGGCGACGTTTAAGCTGTTTCA
TCACCTTATCATCAAAGAGGTGAGCATATGTTTTAAGTCTTTCCTCAATCATCTCCCTATCTTCAAATAA
GGTCAATGTTAAAACAATATCCTCTAAGATATCTTCATTTTCTTCATTATCCAAAAAATCTTTATCTTTA
ATAATTTTTAGCAAATCATGGTAGGTACCTAATGAAGCATTAAATCTATCTTCAACTCCTGAAATTTCAA
CACTATCAAAACATTCTATTTTTTTGAAATAATCTTCTTTTAATTGCTTAACGGTTACTTTTCGATTTGT
TTTGAAGAGTAAATCAACAATGGCTTTCTTCTGTTCACCTGAAAGAAATGCTGGTTTTCGCATTCCTTCA
GTAACATATTTGACCTTTGTCAATTCGTTATAAACCGTAAAATACTCATAAAGCAAACTATGTTTTGGTA
GTACTTTTTCATTTGGAAGATTTTTATCAAAGTTTGTCATGCGTTCAATAAATGATTGAGCTGAAGCACC
TTTATCGACAACTTCTTCAAAATTCCATGGGGTAATTGTTTCTTCAGACTTCCGAGTCATCCATGCAAAA
CGACTATTGCCACGCGCCAATGGACCAACATAATAAGGAATTCGAAAAGTCAAGATTTTTTCAATCTTCT
CACGATTGTCTTTTAAAAATGGATAAAAGTCTTCTTGTCTTCTCAAAATAGCATGCAGCTCACCCAAGTG
AATTTGATGGGGAATAGAGCCGTTGTCAAAGGTCCGTTGCTTGCGCAGCAAATCTTCACGATTTAGTTTC
ACCAATAATTCCTCAGTACCATCCATTTTTTCTAAAATTGGTTTGATAAATTTATAAAATTCTTCTTGGC
TAGCTCCCCCATCAATATAACCTGCATATCCGTTTTTTGATTGATCAAAAAAGATTTCTTTATACTTTTC
TGGAAGTTGTTGTCGAACTAAAGCTTTTAAAAGAGTCAAGTCTTGATGATGTTCATCGTAGCGTTTAATC
ATTGAAGCTGATAGGGGAGCCTTAGTTATTTCAGTATTTACTCTTAGGATATCTGAAAGTAAAATAGCAT
CTGATAAATTCTTAGCTGCCAAAAACAAATCAGCATATTGATCTCCAATTTGCGCCAATAAATTATCTAA
ATCATCATCGTAAGTATCTTTTGAAAGCTGTAATTTAGCATCTTCTGCCAAATCAAAATTTGATTTAAAA
TTAGGGGTCAAACCCAATGACAAAGCAATGAGATTCCCAAATAAGCCATTTTTCTTCTCACCGGGGAGCT
GAGCAATGAGATTTTCTAATCGTCTTGATTTACTCAATCGTGCAGAAAGAATCGCTTTAGCATCTACTCC
ACTTGCGTTAATAGGGTTTTCTTCAAATAATTGATTGTAGGTTTGTACCAACTGGATAAATAGTTTGTCC
ACATCACTATTATCAGGATTTAAATCTCCCTCAATCAAAAAATGACCACGAAACTTAATCATATGCGCTA
AGGCCAAATAGATTAAGCGCAAATCCGCTTTATCAGTAGAATCTACCAATTTTTTTCGCAGATGATAGAT
AGTTGGATATTTCTCATGATAAGCAACTTCATCTACTATATTTCCAAAAATAGGATGACGTTCATGCTTC
TTGTCTTCTTCCACCAAAAAAGACTCTTCAAGTCGATGAAAGAAACTATCATCTACTTTCGCCATCTCAT
TTGAAAAAATCTCCTGTAGATAACAAATACGATTCTTCCGACGTGTATACCTTCTACGAGCTGTCCGTTT
GAGACGAGTCGCTTCCGCTGTCTCTCCACTGTCAAATAAAAGAGCCCCTATAAGATTTTTTTTGATACTG
TGGCGGTCTGTATTTCCCAGAACCTTGAACTTTTTAGACGGAACCTTATATTCATCAGTGATCACCGCCC
ATCCGACGCTATTTGTGCCGATAGCTAAGCCTATTGAGTATTTCTTATCCATAGATCCTTTCTCCTCTTT
AGATCTTTTGAATTCTTTTCTCTATCACTGATAGGGAGGGTCAATCTCTATCACTGATAGGGAGTGGTAA
AATAACTCTATCAACGATAGAGTGTCAACAAAAATTAGGAATTAATGATGTCTAGATTAGATAAAAGTAA
AGTGATTAACAGCGCATTAGAGCTGCTTAATGAGGTCGGAATCGAAGGTTTAACAACCCGTAAACTCGCC
CAGAAGCTAGGTGTAGAGCAGCCTACATTGTATTGGCATGTAAAAAATAAGCGGGCTTTGCTCGACGCCT
TAGCCATTGAGATGTTAGATAGGCACCATACTCACTTTTGCCCTTTAGAAGGGGAAAGCTGGCAAGATTT
TTTACGTAATAACGCTAAAAGTTTTAGATGTGCTTTACTAAGTCATCGCGATGGAGCAAAAGTACATTTA
GGTACACGGCCTACAGAAAAACAGTATGAAACTCTCGAAAATCAATTAGCCTTTTTATGCCAACAAGGTT
TTTCACTAGAGAATGCATTATATGCACTCAGCGCTGTGGGGCATTTTACTTTAGGTTGCGTATTGGAAGA
TCAAGAGCATCAAGTCGCTAAAGAAGAAAGGGAAACACCTACTACTGATAGTATGCCGCCATTATTACGA
CAAGCTATCGAATTATTTGATCACCAAGGTGCAGAGCCAGCCTTCTTATTCGGCCTTGAATTGATCATAT
GCGGATTAGAAAAACAACTTAAATGTGAAAGTGGGTCTTAAGGTACCATGGGATCCTATTTCTTAATAAC
TAAAAATATGGTATAATACTCTTAATAAATGCAGTAATACAGGGGCTTTTCAAGACTGAAGTCTAGCTGA
GACAAATAGTGCGATTACGAAATTTTTTAGACAAAAATAGTCTACGAGGTTTTAGAGCTATGCTGTTTTG
AATGGTCCCAAAACGTCTTAAATCCGGCATTGTCTCCTCTGCGCGTTTTAGAGCTATGCTGTTTTGAATG
GTCCCAAAACACCGCACCCCGTGATGTCGCCGGGAAGCCCGTTTTAGAGCTATGCTGTTTTGAATGGTCC
CAAAACTTCAGCACACTGAGACTTGTTGAGTTGAATTCATGAGTATTAAGTATTGTTTTATGGCTGATAA
ATTTCTTTGAATTTCTCCTTGATTATTTGTTATAAAAGTTATAAAATAATCTTGTTGGAACCATTCAAAA
CAGCATAGCAAGTTAAAATAAGGCTAGTCCGTTATCAACTTGAAAAAGTGGCACCGAGTCGGTGCTTTTT
TTGATACTTCTATTCTACTCTGACTGCAAACCAAAAAAACAAGCGCTTTCAAAACGCTTGTTTTATCATT
TTTAGGGAAATTAATCTCTTAATCCTTTTATCATTCTACATTTAGGCGCTGCCATCTTAAGACGAAAGGG
CCTCGTGATACGCCTATTTTTATAGGTTAATGTCATGATAATAATGGTTTCTTAGACGTCGGAATTGCCA
GCTGGGGCGCCCTCTGGTAAGGTTGGGAAGCCCTGCAAAGTAAACTGGATGGCTTTCTTGCCGCCAAGGA
TCTGATGGCGCAGGGGATCAAGATCTGATCAAGAGACAGGATGAGGATCGTTTCGCATGATTGAACAAGA
TGGATTGCACGCAGGTTCTCCGGCCGCTTGGGTGGAGAGGCTATTCGGCTATGACTGGGCACAACAGACA
ATCGGCTGCTCTGATGCCGCCGTGTTCCGGCTGTCAGCGCAGGGGCGCCCGGTTCTTTTTGTCAAGACCG
ACCTGTCCGGTGCCCTGAATGAACTGCAGGACGAGGCAGCGCGGCTATCGTGGCTGGCCACGACGGGCGT
TCCTTGCGCAGCTGTGCTCGACGTTGTCACTGAAGCGGGAAGGGACTGGCTGCTATTGGGCGAAGTGCCG
GGGCAGGATCTCCTGTCATCTCACCTTGCTCCTGCCGAGAAAGTATCCATCATGGCTGATGCAATGCGGC
GGCTGCATACGCTTGATCCGGCTACCTGCCCATTCGACCACCAAGCGAAACATCGCATCGAGCGAGCACG
TACTCGGATGGAAGCCGGTCTTGTCGATCAGGATGATCTGGACGAAGAGCATCAGGGGCTCGCGCCAGCC
GAACTGTTCGCCAGGCTCAAGGCGCGCATGCCCGACGGCGAGGATCTCGTCGTGACCCATGGCGATGCCT
GCTTGCCGAATATCATGGTGGAAAATGGCCGCTTTTCTGGATTCATCGACTGTGGCCGGCTGGGTGTGGC
GGACCGCTATCAGGACATAGCGTTGGCTACCCGTGATATTGCTGAAGAGCTTGGCGGCGAATGGGCTGAC
CGCTTCCTCGTGCTTTACGGTATCGCCGCTCCCGATTCGCAGCGCATCGCCTTCTATCGCCTTCTTGACG
AGTTCTTCTGAGCGGGACTCTCTCGCTTGGACTCCTGTTGATAGATCCAGTAATGACCTCAGAACTCCAT
CTGGATTTGTTCAGAACGCTCGGTTGCCGCCGGGCGTTTTTTATTGGTGAGAATCCAAGCACTAGTTGGT
ACCGGCATCAATAGTAAAATAATAAAAAAGCCGGATTAATAATCTGGCTTTTTATATTCTCTCTCTAGTA
TATAAACGCAGAAAGGCCAACCCGAAGGTGAGCCAGTGTGAGACTATCATACTCATATCGTGTGAAGATT
TGCTGCGCTATTCAGATCCTCTTCTGAGATGAGTTTTTGTTCGGGCCCAAGCTTCTCACTTATACAATTC
ATCCATGCCGAGGGTAATACCGGCCGCTGTCACAAACTCCAGGAGAACCATATGGTCACGTTTTTCGTTT
GGGTCTTTAGAGAGTTTTGACTGCGTCGACAGGTAATGGTTGTCAGGGAGCAGTACCGGCCCATCGCCGA
TCGGGGTATTCTGCTGGTAGTGATCCGCCAGTTGCACGCTCCCATCTTCGATATTGTGGCGAATTTTAAA
GTTTGCCTTGATGCCATTTTTCTGTTTATCTGCAGTGATATAAACATTATCGCTAATAGCGTTGTATTCC
AGCTTGTGCCCAAGAATGTTGCCGTCTTCTTTGAAATCAATTCCTTTCAGTTCGATGCGATTTACCAGCG
TATCGCCCTCAAATTTCACTTCCGCACGGGTTTTGTAGTTCCCATCGTCCTTAAAGAAAATTGTGCGTTC
CTGAACATAACCTTCCGGCATTGCAGATTTAAAGAAGTCGTGTTGTTTCATATGATCTGGGTAACGCGCA
AAACACTGTACCCCCCACGTTAATGTCGTGACAAGGGTAGGCCAGGGCACCGGCAGTTTGCCAGTCGTAC
AGATGAATTTGAGCGTGAGCTTGCCGTACGTCGCGTCACCCTCGCCCTCGCCGCTGACCGAAAATTTATG
GCCATTCACATCACCATCAAGTTCAACAAGAATCGGCACCACGCCGGTAAATAATTCTTCGCCCTTGCTT
ACCATTTAGTATTTCTCCTCTTTAGTACTAGTATTATACCTAGGACTGAGCTAGCTGTCAAAGATCTTTA
GAATTCCAGAAATCATCCTTAGCGACTAGTAACAACTTATATCGTATGGGGCTGACTTCAGGTGCTACAT
TTGAAGAGATAAATTGCACTGAAATCTAGAAATATTTTATCTGATTAATAAGATGATCTTC
